>Addgene plasmid #75892 | CDK11A gRNA (BRDN0001147530) | addgene full sequence | sequence record 184772 | Addgene Assembled Sequence
CCCGGGTGCAAAGATGGATAAAGTTTTAAACAGAGAGGAATCTTTGCAGCTAATGGACCTTCTAGGTCTT
GAAAGGAGTGGGAATTGGCTCCGGTGCCCGTCAGTGGGCAGAGCGCACATCGCCCACAGTCCCCGAGAAG
TTGGGGGGAGGGGTCGGCAATTGATCCGGTGCCTAGAGAAGGTGGCGCGGGGTAAACTGGGAAAGTGATG
TCGTGTACTGGCTCCGCCTTTTTCCCGAGGGTGGGGGAGAACCGTATATAAGTGCAGTAGTCGCCGTGAA
CGTTCTTTTTCGCAACGGGTTTGCCGCCAGAACACAGGTAAGTGCCGTGTGTGGTTCCCGCGGGCCTGGC
CTCTTTACGGGTTATGGCCCTTGCGTGCCTTGAATTACTTCCACCTGGCTGCAGTACGTGATTCTTGATC
CCGAGCTTCGGGTTGGAAGTGGGTGGGAGAGTTCGAGGCCTTGCGCTTAAGGAGCCCCTTCGCCTCGTGC
TTGAGTTGAGGCCTGGCCTGGGCGCTGGGGCCGCCGCGTGCGAATCTGGTGGCACCTTCGCGCCTGTCTC
GCTGCTTTCGATAAGTCTCTAGCCATTTAAAATTTTTGATGACCTGCTGCGACGCTTTTTTTCTGGCAAG
ATAGTCTTGTAAATGCGGGCCAAGATCTGCACACTGGTATTTCGGTTTTTGGGGCCGCGGGCGGCGACGG
GGCCCGTGCGTCCCAGCGCACATGTTCGGCGAGGCGGGGCCTGCGAGCGCGGCCACCGAGAATCGGACGG
GGGTAGTCTCAAGCTGGCCGGCCTGCTCTGGTGCCTGGCCTCGCGCCGCCGTGTATCGCCCCGCCCTGGG
CGGCAAGGCTGGCCCGGTCGGCACCAGTTGCGTGAGCGGAAAGATGGCCGCTTCCCGGCCCTGCTGCAGG
GAGCTCAAAATGGAGGACGCGGCGCTCGGGAGAGCGGGCGGGTGAGTCACCCACACAAAGGAAAAGGGCC
TTTCCGTCCTCAGCCGTCGCTTCATGTGACTCCACGGAGTACCGGGCGCCGTCCAGGCACCTCGATTAGT
TCTCGAGCTTTTGGAGTACGTCGTCTTTAGGTTGGGGGGAGGGGTTTTATGCGATGGAGTTTCCCCACAC
TGAGTGGGTGGAGACTGAAGTTAGGCCAGCTTGGCACTTGATGTAATTCTCCTTGGAATTTGCCCTTTTT
GAGTTTGGATCTTGGTTCATTCTCAAGCCTCAGACAGTGGTTCAAAGTTTTTTTCTTCCATTTCAGGTGT
CGTGACGTACGGCCACCATGACCGAGTACAAGCCCACGGTGCGCCTCGCCACCCGCGACGACGTCCCCAG
GGCCGTACGCACCCTCGCCGCCGCGTTCGCCGACTACCCCGCCACGCGCCACACCGTCGATCCGGACCGC
CACATCGAGCGGGTCACCGAGCTGCAAGAACTCTTCCTCACGCGCGTCGGGCTCGACATCGGCAAGGTGT
GGGTCGCGGACGACGGCGCCGCCGTGGCGGTCTGGACCACGCCGGAGAGCGTCGAAGCGGGGGCGGTGTT
CGCCGAGATCGGCCCGCGCATGGCCGAGTTGAGCGGTTCCCGGCTGGCCGCGCAGCAACAGATGGAAGGC
CTCCTGGCGCCGCACCGGCCCAAGGAGCCCGCGTGGTTCCTGGCCACCGTCGGAGTCTCGCCCGACCACC
AGGGCAAGGGTCTGGGCAGCGCCGTCGTGCTCCCCGGAGTGGAGGCGGCCGAGCGCGCCGGGGTGCCCGC
CTTCCTGGAGACCTCCGCGCCCCGCAACCTCCCCTTCTACGAGCGGCTCGGCTTCACCGTCACCGCCGAC
GTCGAGGTGCCCGAAGGACCGCGCACCTGGTGCATGACCCGCAAGCCCGGTGCCTGAACGCGTTAAGTCG
ACAATCAACCTCTGGATTACAAAATTTGTGAAAGATTGACTGGTATTCTTAACTATGTTGCTCCTTTTAC
GCTATGTGGATACGCTGCTTTAATGCCTTTGTATCATGCTATTGCTTCCCGTATGGCTTTCATTTTCTCC
TCCTTGTATAAATCCTGGTTGCTGTCTCTTTATGAGGAGTTGTGGCCCGTTGTCAGGCAACGTGGCGTGG
TGTGCACTGTGTTTGCTGACGCAACCCCCACTGGTTGGGGCATTGCCACCACCTGTCAGCTCCTTTCCGG
GACTTTCGCTTTCCCCCTCCCTATTGCCACGGCGGAACTCATCGCCGCCTGCCTTGCCCGCTGCTGGACA
GGGGCTCGGCTGTTGGGCACTGACAATTCCGTGGTGTTGTCGGGGAAATCATCGTCCTTTCCTTGGCTGC
TCGCCTGTGTTGCCACCTGGATTCTGCGCGGGACGTCCTTCTGCTACGTCCCTTCGGCCCTCAATCCAGC
GGACCTTCCTTCCCGCGGCCTGCTGCCGGCTCTGCGGCCTCTTCCGCGTCTTCGCCTTCGCCCTCAGACG
AGTCGGATCTCCCTTTGGGCCGCCTCCCCGCGTCGACTTTAAGACCAATGACTTACAAGGCAGCTGTAGA
TCTTAGCCACTTTTTAAAAGAAAAGGGGGGACTGGAAGGGCTAATTCACTCCCAACGAAGACAAGATCTG
CTTTTTGCTTGTACTGGGTCTCTCTGGTTAGACCAGATCTGAGCCTGGGAGCTCTCTGGCTAACTAGGGA
ACCCACTGCTTAAGCCTCAATAAAGCTTGCCTTGAGTGCTTCAAGTAGTGTGTGCCCGTCTGTTGTGTGA
CTCTGGTAACTAGAGATCCCTCAGACCCTTTTAGTCAGTGTGGAAAATCTCTAGCAGTACGTATAGTAGT
TCATGTCATCTTATTATTCAGTATTTATAACTTGCAAAGAAATGAATATCAGAGAGTGAGAGGAACTTGT
TTATTGCAGCTTATAATGGTTACAAATAAAGCAATAGCATCACAAATTTCACAAATAAAGCATTTTTTTC
ACTGCATTCTAGTTGTGGTTTGTCCAAACTCATCAATGTATCTTATCATGTCTGGCTCTAGCTATCCCGC
CCCTAACTCCGCCCATCCCGCCCCTAACTCCGCCCAGTTCCGCCCATTCTCCGCCCCATGGCTGACTAAT
TTTTTTTATTTATGCAGAGGCCGAGGCCGCCTCGGCCTCTGAGCTATTCCAGAAGTAGTGAGGAGGCTTT
TTTGGAGGCCTAGGGACGTACCCAATTCGCCCTATAGTGAGTCGTATTACGCGCGCTCACTGGCCGTCGT
TTTACAACGTCGTGACTGGGAAAACCCTGGCGTTACCCAACTTAATCGCCTTGCAGCACATCCCCCTTTC
GCCAGCTGGCGTAATAGCGAAGAGGCCCGCACCGATCGCCCTTCCCAACAGTTGCGCAGCCTGAATGGCG
AATGGG
[124 nt withheld, positions 3367-3490]
C
[91 nt withheld, positions 3492-3582]
A
[49 nt withheld, positions 3584-3632]
CCTTTGACGTTGGAGTCCACGTTCTTT
[37 nt withheld, positions 3660-3696]
ACCCTATCTCGGTCTATTCTTTTGATTTATAAGGGATTTTGCCGATTTCGGCCTATTGGTTAAAAAATGA
GCTGATTTAACAAAAATTTAACGCGAATTTTAACAAAATATTAACGCTTACAATTTAGGTGGCACTTTTC
GGGGAAATGTGCGCGGAACCCCTATTTGTTTATTTTTCTAAATACATTCAAATATGTATCCGCTCATGAG
ACAATAACCCTGATAAATGCTTCAATAATATTGAAAAAGGAAGAGTATGAGTATTCAACATTTCCGTGTC
GCCCTTATTCCCTTTTTTGCGGCATTTTGCCTTCCTGTTTTTGCTCACCCAGAAACGCTGGTGAAAGTAA
AAGATGCTGAAGATCAGTTGGGTGCACGAGTGGGTTACATCGAACTGGATCTCAACAGCGGTAAGATCCT
TGAGAGTTTTCGCCCCGAAGAACGTTTTCCAATGATGAGCACTTTTAAAGTTCTGCTATGTGGCGCGGTA
TTATCCCGTATTGACGCCGGGCAAGAGCAACTCGGTCGCCGCATACACTATTCTCAGAATGACTTGGTTG
AGTACTCACCAGTCACAGAAAAGCATCTTACGGATGGCATGACAGTAAGAGAATTATGCAGTGCTGCCAT
AACCATGAGTGATAACACTGCGGCCAACTTACTTCTGACAACGATCGGAGGACCGAAGGAGCTAACCGCT
TTTTTGCACAACATGGGGGATCATGTAACTCGCCTTGATCGTTGGGAACCGGAGCTGAATGAAGCCATAC
CAAACGACGAGCGTGACACCACGATGCCTGTAGCAATGGCAACAACGTTGCGCAAACTATTAACTGGCGA
ACTACTTACTCTAGCTTCCCGGCAACAATTAATAGACTGGATGGAGGCGGATAAAGTTGCAGGACCACTT
CTGCGCTCGGCCCTTCCGGCTGGCTGGTTTATTGCTGATAAATCTGGAGCCGGTGAGCGTGGGTCTCGCG
GTATCATTGCAGCACTGGGGCCAGATGGTAAGCCCTCCCGTATCGTAGTTATCTACACGACGGGGAGTCA
GGCAACTATGGATGAACGAAATAGACAGATCGCTGAGATAGGTGCCTCACTGATTAAGCATTGGTAACTG
TCAGACCAAGTTTACTCATATATACTTTAGATTGATTTAAAACTTCATTTTTAATTTAAAAGGATCTAGG
TGAAGATCCTTTTTGATAATCTCATGACCAAAATCCCTTAACGTGAGTTTTCGTTCCACTGAGCGTCAGA
CCCCGTAGAAAAGATCAAAGGATCTTCTTGAGATCCTTTTTTTCTGCGCGTAATCTGCTGCTTGCAAACA
AAAAAACCACCGCTACCAGCGGTGGTTTGTTTGCCGGATCAAGAGCTACCAACTCTTTTTCCGAAGGTAA
CTGGCTTCAGCAGAGCGCAGATACCAAATACTGTTCTTCTAGTGTAGCCGTAGTTAGGCCACCACTTCAA
GAACTCTGTAGCACCGCCTACATACCTCGCTCTGCTAATCCTGTTACCAGTGGCTGCTGCCAGTGGCGAT
AAGTCGTGTCTTACCGGGTTGGACTCAAGACGATAGTTACCGGATAAGGCGCAGCGGTCGGGCTGAACGG
GGGGTTCGTGCACACAGCCCAGCTTGGAGCGAACGACCTACACCGAACTGAGATACCTACAGCGTGAGCT
ATGAGAAAGCGCCACGCTTCCCGAAGGGAGAAAGGCGGACAGGTATCCGGTAAGCGGCAGGGTCGGAACA
GGAGAGCGCACGAGGGAGCTTCCAGGGGGAAACGCCTGGTATCTTTATAGTCCTGTCGGGTTTCGCCACC
TCTGACTTGAGCGTCGATTTTTGTGATGCTCGTCAGGGGGGCGGAGCCTATGGAAAAACGCCAGCAACGC
GGCCTTTTTACGGTTCCTGGCCTTTTGCTGGCCTTTTGCTCACATGTTCTTTCCTGCGTTATCCCCTGAT
TCTGTGGATAACCGTATTACCGCCTTTGAGTGAGCTGATACCGCTCGCCGCAGCCGAACGACCGAGCGCA
GCGAGTCAGTGAGCGAGGAAGCGGAAGAGCGCCCAATACGCAAACCGCCTCTCCCCGCGCGTTGGCCGAT
TCATTAATGCAGCTGGCACGACAGGTTTCCCGACTGGAAAGCGGGCAGTGAGCGCAACGCAATTAATGTG
AGTTAGCTCACTCATTAGGCACCCCAGGCTTTACACTTTATGCTTCCGGCTCGTATGTTGTGTGGAATTG
TGAGCGGATAACAATTTCACACAGGAAACAGCTATGACCATGATTACGCCAAGCGCGCAATTAACCCTCA
CTAAAGGGAACAAAAGCTGGAGCTGCAAGCTTAATGTAGTCTTATGCAATACTCTTGTAGTCTTGCAACA
TGGTAACGATGAGTTAGCAACATGCCTTACAAGGAGAGAAAAAGCACCGTGCATGCCGATTGGTGGAAGT
AAGGTGGTACGATCGTGCCTTATTAGGAAGGCAACAGACGGGTCTGACATGGATTGGACGAACCACTGAA
TTGCCGCATTGCAGAGATATTGTATTTAAGTGCCTAGCTCGATACATAAACGGGTCTCTCTGGTTAGACC
AGATCTGAGCCTGGGAGCTCTCTGGCTAACTAGGGAACCCACTGCTTAAGCCTCAATAAAGCTTGCCTTG
AGTGCTTCAAGTAGTGTGTGCCCGTCTGTTGTGTGACTCTGGTAACTAGAGATCCCTCAGACCCTTTTAG
TCAGTGTGGAAAATCTCTAGCAGTGGCGCCCGAACAGGGACTTGAAAGCGAAAGGGAAACCAGAGGAGCT
CTCTCGACGCAGGACTCGGCTTGCTGAAGCGCGCACGGCAAGAGGCGAGGGGCGGCGACTGGTGAGTACG
CCAAAAATTTTGACTAGCGGAGGCTAGAAGGAGAGAGATGGGTGCGAGAGCGTCAGTATTAAGCGGGGGA
GAATTAGATCGCGATGGGAAAAAATTCGGTTAAGGCCAGGGGGAAAGAAAAAATATAAATTAAAACATAT
AGTATGGGCAAGCAGGGAGCTAGAACGATTCGCAGTTAATCCTGGCCTGTTAGAAACATCAGAAGGCTGT
AGACAAATACTGGGACAGCTACAACCATCCCTTCAGACAGGATCAGAAGAACTTAGATCATTATATAATA
CAGTAGCAACCCTCTATTGTGTGCATCAAAGGATAGAGATAAAAGACACCAAGGAAGCTTTAGACAAGAT
AGAGGAAGAGCAAAACAAAAGTAAGACCACCGCACAGCAAGCGGCCGCTGATCTTCAGACCTGGAGGAGG
AGATATGAGGGACAATTGGAGAAGTGAATTATATAAATATAAAGTAGTAAAAATTGAACCATTAGGAGTA
GCACCCACCAAGGCAAAGAGAAGAGTGGTGCAGAGAGAAAAAAGAGCAGTGGGAATAGGAGCTTTGTTCC
TTGGGTTCTTGGGAGCAGCAGGAAGCACTATGGGCGCAGCGTCAATGACGCTGACGGTACAGGCCAGACA
ATTATTGTCTGGTATAGTGCAGCAGCAGAACAATTTGCTGAGGGCTATTGAGGCGCAACAGCATCTGTTG
CAACTCACAGTCTGGGGCATCAAGCAGCTCCAGGCAAGAATCCTGGCTGTGGAAAGATACCTAAAGGATC
AACAGCTCCTGGGGATTTGGGGTTGCTCTGGAAAACTCATTTGCACCACTGCTGTGCCTTGGAATGCTAG
TTGGAGTAATAAATCTCTGGAACAGATTTGGAATCACACGACCTGGATGGAGTGGGACAGAGAAATTAAC
AATTACACAAGCTTAATACACTCCTTAATTGAAGAATCGCAAAACCAGCAAGAAAAGAATGAACAAGAAT
TATTGGAATTAGATAAATGGGCAAGTTTGTGGAATTGGTTTAACATAACAAATTGGCTGTGGTATATAAA
ATTATTCATAATGATAGTAGGAGGCTTGGTAGGTTTAAGAATAGTTTTTGCTGTACTTTCTATAGTGAAT
AGAGTTAGGCAGGGATATTCACCATTATCGTTTCAGACCCACCTCCCAACCCCGAGGGGACCCAGAGAGG
GCCTATTTCCCATGATTCCTTCATATTTGCATATACGATACAAGGCTGTTAGAGAGATAATTAGAATTAA
TTTGACTGTAAACACAAAGATATTAGTACAAAATACGTGACGTAGAAAGTAATAATTTCTTGGGTAGTTT
GCAGTTTTAAAATTATGTTTTAAAATGGACTATCATATGCTTACCGTAACTTGAAAGTATTTCGATTTCT
TGGCTTTATATATCTTGTGGAAAGGACGAAACACCGCATAGCCATTCAGCAGAAGGGTTTTAGAGCTAGA
AATAGCAAGTTAAAATAAGGCTAGTCCGTTATCAACTTGAAAAAGTGGCACCGAGTCGGTGCTTTTTTAA
GCTTGGCGTAACTAGATCTTGAGACAAATGGCAGTATTCATCCACAATTTTAAAAGAAAAGGGGGGATTG
GGGGGTACAGTGCAGGGGAAAGAATAGTAGACATAATAGCAACAGACATACAAACTAAAGAATTACAAAA
ACAAATTACAAAAATTCAAAATTTTCGGGTTTATTACAGGGACAGCAGAGATCCACTTTGGCGCCGGCTC
GAGGGGG
Features (pLannotate 1.2.2; 29 found; start..end, strand, type, name):
     14..80      +  CDS            small t antigen (fragment): SV40 (simian virus 40) small t antigen
    106..317     +  promoter       EF-1α core promoter: core promoter for human elongation factor EF-1α
    318..1256    +  intron         EF-1α intron A: intron upstream of the start codon of human EF-1α
   1278..1877    +  CDS            PuroR (fragment): puromycin N-acetyltransferase; pac from Streptomyces; confers resistance to puromycin
   1893..2481    +  misc_feature   WPRE: woodchuck hepatitis virus posttranscriptional regulatory element
   2532..2551    +  misc_feature   cPPT/CTS (fragment): central polypurine tract and central termination sequence of HIV-1
   2553..2786    +  LTR            3' LTR (ΔU3): self-inactivating 3' long terminal repeat (LTR) from HIV-1
   2864..2985    +  polyA_signal   SV40 poly(A) signal: SV40 polyadenylation signal
   3025..3160    +  rep_origin     SV40 ori: SV40 origin of replication
   3181..3199    -  promoter       T7 promoter: promoter for bacteriophage T7 RNA polymerase
   3207..3362    +  CDS            lacZα (fragment): LacZα fragment of β-galactosidase; lacZ fragment
   3367..3795    +  rep_origin     f1 ori (sequence partly withheld): f1 bacteriophage origin of replication; arrow indicates direction of (+) strand synthesis
   3848..3952    +  promoter       AmpR promoter: bla
   3953..4813    +  CDS            AmpR: β-lactamase; bla; confers resistance to ampicillin, carbenicillin, and related antibiotics
   4984..5572    +  rep_origin     ori: high-copy-number ColE1/pMB1/pBR322/pUC origin of replication
   5755..5847    +  CDS            lacI (fragment): lac repressor; lacI; The lac repressor binds to the lac operator to inhibit transcription in E. coli. This inhibition can be relieved by adding lactose or isopropyl-β-D-thiogalactopyranoside (IPTG).
   5860..5881    +  protein_bind   CAP binding site: CAP binding activates transcription in the presence of cAMP. E. coli catabolite activator protein
   5896..5926    +  promoter       lac promoter: promoter for the E. coli lac operon
   5934..5950    +  protein_bind   lac operator: The lac repressor binds to the lac operator to inhibit transcription in E. coli. This inhibition can be relieved by adding lactose or isopropyl-β-D-thiogalactopyranoside (IPTG). lac repressor encoded by lacI
   5995..6013    +  promoter       T3 promoter: promoter for bacteriophage T3 RNA polymerase
   6041..6267    +  promoter       RSV promoter: Rous sarcoma virus enhancer/promoter
   6268..6448    +  LTR            5' LTR (truncated): truncated 5' long terminal repeat (LTR) from HIV-1
   6495..6620    +  misc_feature   HIV-1 Ψ: packaging signal of human immunodeficiency virus type 1
   6604..6967    +  CDS            HIV-1 gag (fragment): gag protein from human immunodeficiency virus 1; gag
   7113..7346    +  misc_feature   RRE: The Rev response element (RRE) of HIV-1 allows for Rev-dependent mRNA export from the nucleus to the cytoplasm.
   7723..7749    +  CDS            Rev (fragment): human immunodeficiency virus 1 (HIV-1) Rev protein; rev; enhances nuclear export of unspliced and incompletely spliced viral mRNAs
   7753..7993    +  promoter       U6 promoter: RNA polymerase III promoter for human U6 snRNA
   8023..8098    +  misc_RNA       gRNA scaffold: guide RNA scaffold for the Streptococcus pyogenes CRISPR/Cas9 system
   8154..8271    +  misc_feature   cPPT/CTS: central polypurine tract and central termination sequence of HIV-1
