[The description below was written by a language model from this plasmid's Addgene catalogue record and pLannotate feature annotations shown in this document.]
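Description:
CDK11A gRNA (BRDN0001147530) is a third-generation lentiviral guide RNA plasmid built on the lentiGuide-Puro backbone, designed to deliver a single Streptococcus pyogenes Cas9 guide against human CDK11A, a cyclin-dependent kinase of the PITSLRE family. It belongs to a human kinome gRNA collection. In bacteria it is maintained through a high-copy ColE1/pUC-type origin and selected with ampicillin via the β-lactamase gene. An f1 origin, lac regulatory remnants, T7 and T3 promoters and an SV40 origin are also annotated in the backbone.

The viral genome is transcribed in packaging cells from an RSV promoter fused to a truncated HIV-1 5' LTR, which makes production Tat-independent. It carries the Ψ packaging signal with a partial gag fragment, the Rev response element for nuclear export of the full-length RNA, and a cPPT/CTS that aids nuclear import. It ends in a U3-deleted, self-inactivating 3' LTR followed by an SV40 polyadenylation signal. Between the LTRs there are two expression units. A human U6 RNA polymerase III promoter drives the CDK11A-targeting spacer joined to the Cas9 gRNA scaffold. An EF-1α core promoter with its intron A drives puromycin N-acetyltransferase, allowing puromycin selection of transduced mammalian cells, with a WPRE downstream to enhance transcript expression.

The plasmid does not encode Cas9, so it is intended for cells that already express the nuclease or for use alongside a separate Cas9 lentivector, typically for CDK11A knockout. The depositor notes that the guide was designed against a GenBank reference sequence that has since been withdrawn, so its target match is worth checking against current annotations.
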