Addgene plasmid #75892: CDK11A gRNA (BRDN0001147530)
Purpose: 3rd generation lentiviral gRNA plasmid targeting human CDK11A
Depositing lab: John Doench & David Root. Depositing organization: Broad Institute. Publication: Optimized sgRNA design to maximize activity and minimize off-target effects of CRISPR-Cas9. Doench JG, Fusi N, Sullender M, Hegde M, Vaimberg EW, Donovan KF, Smith I, Tothova Z, Wilen C, Orchard R, Virgin HW, Listgarten J, Root DE. Nat Biotechnol. 2016 Jan 18. doi: 10.1038/nbt.3437. PubMed 26780180.
Backbone
  Vector backbone: lentiGuide-Puro
  Backbone manufacturer: Zhang Lab (Addgene plasmid # 52963)
  Vector type: Mammalian Expression, Lentiviral, CRISPR
  Selectable markers: Puromycin
Growth in bacteria
  Bacterial resistance: Ampicillin, 100 μg/mL
  Growth temperature: 37°C
  Growth strain: DH5alpha
  Copy number: High Copy
Gene/Insert
  Gene/Insert name: CDK11A (alt name: CDK11A)
  gRNA/shRNA sequence: CATAGCCATTCAGCAGAAGG
  Species: H. sapiens (human)
  Entrez Gene: CDK11A (a.k.a. CDC2L2, CDC2L3, CDK11-p110, CDK11-p46, CDK11-p58, PITSLRE, p58GTA)
  Promoter: hU6
  Cloning method: Unknown
  Sequencing primers: 5′ U6-F; 3′ pS2-R
Terms and licenses: Academic/Nonprofit Terms; Industry Terms: Not Available to Industry
Depositor comments: The gRNA was designed to target a Genbank reference sequence which has since been removed from the database. Note that this plasmid does NOT contain Cas9. It should be used in conjunction with lentiCas9-Blast (Addgene #52962) or otherwise with cell lines already expressing Cas9. Browse the full kinome gRNA library at http://www.addgene.org/pooled-library/broadgpp-human-kinome/ or visit http://www.broadinstitute.org/rnai/public/ for detailed protocols and information.
How to cite: CDK11A gRNA (BRDN0001147530) was a gift from John Doench & David Root (Addgene plasmid # 75892 ; http://n2t.net/addgene:75892 ; RRID:Addgene_75892)
