>Addgene plasmid #75892 | CDK11A gRNA (BRDN0001147530) | depositor partial sequence | sequence record 143352 | Target Sequence
CATAGCCATTCAGCAGAAGG
