>Addgene plasmid #75892 | CDK11A gRNA (BRDN0001147530) | addgene partial sequence | sequence record 184771 | hU6-F
GTAGAAAGTAATAATTTCTTGGGTAGTTTGCAGTTTTAAAATTATGTTTTAAAATGGACTATCATATGCT
TACCGTAACTTGAAAGTATTTCGATTTCTTGGCTTTATATATCTTGTGGAAAGGACGAAACACCGCATAG
CCATTCAGCAGAAGGGTTTTAGAGCTAGAAATAGCAAGTTAAAATAAGGCTAGTCCGTTATCAACTTGAA
AAAGTGGCACCGAGTCGGTGCTTTTTTAAGCTTGGCGTAACTAGATCTTGAGACAAATGGCAGTATTCAT
CCACAATTTTAAAAGAAAAGGGGGGATTGGGGGGTACAGTGCAGGGGAAAGAATAGTAGACATAATAGCA
ACAGACATACAAACTAAAGAATTACAAAAACAAATTACAAAAATTCAAAATTTTCGGGTTTATTACAGGG
ACAGCAGAGATCCACTTTGGCGCCGGCTCGAGGGGGCCCGGGTGCAAAGATGGATAAAGTTTTAAACAGA
GAGGAATCTTTGCAGCTAATGGACCTTCTAGGTCTTGAAAGGAGTGGGAATTGGCTCCGGTGCCCGTCAG
TGGGCAGAGC
